Addgene plasmid #192995: HySp5-310
Purpose: Plasmid that encodes for Hydra Sp5, lacking the SP box
Depositing lab: Brigitte Galliot. Depositing organization: University of Geneva. Publication: An evolutionarily-conserved Wnt3/beta-catenin/Sp5 feedback loop restricts head organizer activity in Hydra. Vogg MC, Beccari L, Iglesias Olle L, Rampon C, Vriz S, Perruchoud C, Wenger Y, Galliot B. Nat Commun. 2019 Jan 18;10(1):312. doi: 10.1038/s41467-018-08242-2. PubMed 30659200.
Backbone
  Vector backbone: pCS2
  Vector type: Mammalian Expression
Growth in bacteria
  Bacterial resistance: Ampicillin, 100 μg/mL
  Growth temperature: 37°C
  Growth strain: DH5alpha
  Copy number: High Copy
Gene/Insert
  Gene/Insert name: Hydra Sp5
  Species: Hydra
  Insert size (bp): 930
  Mutation: no SP box
  Tag / fusion protein: HA (C terminal on insert)
  Cloning method: Unknown
Terms and licenses: Academic/Nonprofit Terms; Industry Terms: Not Available to Industry
How to cite: HySp5-310 was a gift from Brigitte Galliot (Addgene plasmid # 192995 ; http://n2t.net/addgene:192995 ; RRID:Addgene_192995)
