[The description below was written by a language model from this plasmid's Addgene catalogue record and pLannotate feature annotations shown in this document.]
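Description:
HySp5-310 is a pCS2-based mammalian expression plasmid of about 5.0 kb carrying a modified form of the Hydra transcription factor Sp5 that lacks the SP box. The catalogued insert is 930 bp and is fused at its C terminus to an HA epitope. In the feature table, the annotation software detected only a short stretch matching an HA tag array just downstream of the coding region. It also flagged part of the insert as resembling human SP6/KLF14. That match most plausibly reflects conservation within the Sp/KLF family, probably over the zinc-finger region, and not the presence of any human sequence.

Expression in vertebrate cells is driven by the simian cytomegalovirus IE94 enhancer/promoter, which spans the end of the numbered sequence and reads across the circular junction into the insert, with transcripts terminated by an SV40 polyadenylation signal. An SP6 promoter lies between the CMV element and the coding sequence, so sense mRNA can also be made by in vitro transcription, a standard feature of pCS2 vectors. T7 and T3 promoters flank the polyadenylation signal in the opposite orientation. The plasmid is propagated in E. coli through a high-copy ColE1/pUC-type origin and selected with ampicillin via the β-lactamase gene. An f1 origin and remnants of the lac region (lac promoter and operator, lacZα and lacI fragments) are inherited from the parental cloning backbone.

The record describes the plasmid only as encoding Sp5 without the SP box. A domain-deletion variant like this would typically be compared with the full-length protein to test what that motif contributes to Sp5 function, with the HA tag allowing detection.
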