Features (pLannotate 1.2.2; 16 found; start..end, strand, type, name):
     35..53      +  promoter       SP6 promoter: promoter for bacteriophage SP6 RNA polymerase
    517..741     +  CDS            SP6 (fragment): SP6_HUMAN - Also known as KLF14. Experimental evidence at protein level: Swiss-Prot protein existence level 1. Promotes cell proliferation. From Homo sapiens (Human).
   1000..1022    +  CDS            3xHA (fragment): three tandem HA epitope tags
   1034..1051    -  promoter       T7 promoter (fragment): promoter for bacteriophage T7 RNA polymerase
   1056..1190    -  polyA_signal   SV40 poly(A) signal: SV40 polyadenylation signal
   1303..1321    -  promoter       T3 promoter: promoter for bacteriophage T3 RNA polymerase
   1366..1382    -  protein_bind   lac operator: The lac repressor binds to the lac operator to inhibit transcription in E. coli. This inhibition can be relieved by adding lactose or isopropyl-β-D-thiogalactopyranoside (IPTG). lac repressor encoded by lacI
   1390..1420    -  promoter       lac promoter: promoter for the E. coli lac operon
   1435..1456    -  protein_bind   CAP binding site: CAP binding activates transcription in the presence of cAMP. E. coli catabolite activator protein
   1469..1561    -  CDS            lacI (fragment): lac repressor; lacI; The lac repressor binds to the lac operator to inhibit transcription in E. coli. This inhibition can be relieved by adding lactose or isopropyl-β-D-thiogalactopyranoside (IPTG).
   1744..2332    -  rep_origin     ori: high-copy-number ColE1/pMB1/pBR322/pUC origin of replication
   2503..3363    -  CDS            AmpR: β-lactamase; bla; confers resistance to ampicillin, carbenicillin, and related antibiotics
   3364..3468    -  promoter       AmpR promoter: bla
   3521..3949    -  rep_origin     f1 ori (sequence partly withheld): f1 bacteriophage origin of replication; arrow indicates direction of (+) strand synthesis
   3954..4020    -  CDS            lacZα (fragment): LacZα fragment of β-galactosidase; lacZ fragment
   4027..5004    +  promoter       CMV IE94 promoter: enhancer/promoter region of simian cytomegalovirus major immediate early transcription unit IE94
>Addgene plasmid #192995 | HySp5-310 | addgene full sequence | sequence record 385732 | Addgene NGS Result
CGCCATTCTGCCTGGGGACGTCGGAGCAAGCTTGATTTAGGTGACACTATAGAATACAAGCTACTTGTTC
TTTTTGCAGGATCCGCCGCCACCATGACAAACGTGATGCAGGAGAAGGCCACCCTGAATTACTCTCAGAA
GCTGAGCCCTCCCTCCTGCCTGGCATGTAGCGCCGGACAGAAGTGCAACGGCATCAATAAGATCTCTCCT
GTGCTGCTGTCTCCACCCGCAAGCCCAATCTCCTGGCTGTTCCCCCAGAACATCATCCAGTCTCACCCAA
GCAAGGTGTCCATCAATGAGCACCACATCAAGGAGTATTCTGAGCACAGCCAGGCCGACCCCACACGGTT
TGTGAACTACGTGTATAAGAATGTGGATAGCTCCCAGGCCAAGCCTAACCTGATCATCAGGCACGACAAT
ATGGTGTCTAGCACCCAGTCCTACAACAATCGCATCTTCTCCTCTAGCCCCCACCTGACCACAACCAGCC
ACATCTATTCCATGTCTACAAGCATTCCTGCACAGAGCCACGCAGTGGTGCCAAATTCTGTGGCAACCCG
GAGATGCAGGCGCTGCAAGTGTCCAAACTGTATCTCCGGCCAGCAGTCTGAGCCTAATAAGCCAAAGCAG
CACGTGTGCCACATCCCCGGCTGTGGCAAGGTGTACGGCAAGACATCCCACCTGAAAGCACACCTGAGAT
GGCACGCAGGCCTGCGGCCCTTCGTGTGCAACTGGCTGTTCTGTAATAAGAGCTTTACCCGGTCCGATGA
GCTGCAGCGGCACCTGAGAACACACACCGGCGAGAAGAGATTCGCCTGCCAGGACTGTGGCAAGAGGTTT
ACACGCTCTGATCACCTGAGCAAGCACATGAAGACCCACCAGAACAAGAAGCAGGAGAATACATTTGTGA
AGGATACCGTGATCGAAGTGATCAAGGACAACGTGGATGAGAATTGTGACGAGAGCGTGATGGAGCTGGA
GGTGAACGTGGAGAATTACCCCTATGACGTGCCTGATTATGCCTAATCTAGAACTATAGTGAGTCGTATT
ACGTAGATCCAGACATGATAAGATACATTGATGAGTTTGGACAAACCACAACTAGAATGCAGTGAAAAAA
ATGCTTTATTTGTGAAATTTGTGATGCTATTGCTTTATTTGTAACCATTATAAGCTGCAATAAACAAGTT
AACAACAACAATTGCATTCATTTTATGTTTCAGGTTCAGGGGGAGGTGTGGGAGGTTTTTTAATTCGCGG
CCGCGGCGCCAATGCATTGGGCCCGGTACCCAGCTTTTGTTCCCTTTAGTGAGGGTTAATTGCGCGCTTG
GCGTAATCATGGTCATAGCTGTTTCCTGTGTGAAATTGTTATCCGCTCACAATTCCACACAACATACGAG
CCGGGAGCATAAAGTGTAAAGCCTGGGGTGCCTAATGAGTGAGCTAACTCACATTAATTGCGTTGCGCTC
ACTGCCCGCTTTCCAGTCGGGAAACCTGTCGTGCCAGCTGCATTAATGAATCGGCCAACGCGCGGGGAGA
GGCGGTTTGCGTATTGGGCGCTCTTCCGCTTCCTCGCTCACTGACTCGCTGCGCTCGGTCGTTCGGCTGC
GGCGAGCGGTATCAGCTCACTCAAAGGCGGTAATACGGTTATCCACAGAATCAGGGGATAACGCAGGAAA
GAACATGTGAGCAAAAGGCCAGCAAAAGGCCAGGAACCGTAAAAAGGCCGCGTTGCTGGCGTTTTTCCAT
AGGCTCCGCCCCCCTGACGAGCATCACAAAAATCGACGCTCAAGTCAGAGGTGGCGAAACCCGACAGGAC
TATAAAGATACCAGGCGTTTCCCCCTGGAAGCTCCCTCGTGCGCTCTCCTGTTCCGACCCTGCCGCTTAC
CGGATACCTGTCCGCCTTTCTCCCTTCGGGAAGCGTGGCGCTTTCTCATAGCTCACGCTGTAGGTATCTC
AGTTCGGTGTAGGTCGTTCGCTCCAAGCTGGGCTGTGTGCACGAACCCCCCGTTCAGCCCGACCGCTGCG
CCTTATCCGGTAACTATCGTCTTGAGTCCAACCCGGTAAGACACGACTTATCGCCACTGGCAGCAGCCAC
TGGTAACAGGATTAGCAGAGCGAGGTATGTAGGCGGTGCTACAGAGTTCTTGAAGTGGTGGCCTAACTAC
GGCTACACTAGAAGAACAGTATTTGGTATCTGCGCTCTGCTGAAGCCAGTTACCTTCGGAAAAAGAGTTG
GTAGCTCTTGATCCGGCAAACAAACCACCGCTGGTAGCGGTGGTTTTTTTGTTTGCAAGCAGCAGATTAC
GCGCAGAAAAAAAGGATCTCAAGAAGATCCTTTGATCTTTTCTACGGGGTCTGACGCTCAGTGGAACGAA
AACTCACGTTAAGGGATTTTGGTCATGAGATTATCAAAAAGGATCTTCACCTAGATCCTTTTAAATTAAA
AATGAAGTTTTAAATCAATCTAAAGTATATATGAGTAAACTTGGTCTGACAGTTACCAATGCTTAATCAG
TGAGGCACCTATCTCAGCGATCTGTCTATTTCGTTCATCCATAGTTGCCTGACTCCCCGTCGTGTAGATA
ACTACGATACGGGAGGGCTTACCATCTGGCCCCAGTGCTGCAATGATACCGCGAGACCCACGCTCACCGG
CTCCAGATTTATCAGCAATAAACCAGCCAGCCGGAAGGGCCGAGCGCAGAAGTGGTCCTGCAACTTTATC
CGCCTCCATCCAGTCTATTAATTGTTGCCGGGAAGCTAGAGTAAGTAGTTCGCCAGTTAATAGTTTGCGC
AACGTTGTTGCCATTGCTACAGGCATCGTGGTGTCACGCTCGTCGTTTGGTATGGCTTCATTCAGCTCCG
GTTCCCAACGATCAAGGCGAGTTACATGATCCCCCATGTTGTGCAAAAAAGCGGTTAGCTCCTTCGGTCC
TCCGATCGTTGTCAGAAGTAAGTTGGCCGCAGTGTTATCACTCATGGTTATGGCAGCACTGCATAATTCT
CTTACTGTCATGCCATCCGTAAGATGCTTTTCTGTGACTGGTGAGTACTCAACCAAGTCATTCTGAGAAT
AGTGTATGCGGCGACCGAGTTGCTCTTGCCCGGCGTCAATACGGGATAATACCGCGCCACATAGCAGAAC
TTTAAAAGTGCTCATCATTGGAAAACGTTCTTCGGGGCGAAAACTCTCAAGGATCTTACCGCTGTTGAGA
TCCAGTTCGATGTAACCCACTCGTGCACCCAACTGATCTTCAGCATCTTTTACTTTCACCAGCGTTTCTG
GGTGAGCAAAAACAGGAAGGCAAAATGCCGCAAAAAAGGGAATAAGGGCGACACGGAAATGTTGAATACT
CATACTCTTCCTTTTTCAATATTATTGAAGCATTTATCAGGGTTATTGTCTCATGAGCGGATACATATTT
GAATGTATTTAGAAAAATAAACAAATAGGGGTTCCGCGCACATTTCCCCGAAAAGTGCCACCTAAATTGT
AAGCGTTAATATTTTGTTAAAATTCGCGTTAAATTTTTGTTAAATCAGCTCATTTTTTAACCAATAGGCC
GAAATCGGCAAAATCCCTTATAAATCAAAAGAATAGACCGAGATAGGGT
[37 nt withheld, positions 3620-3656]
AAAGAACGTGGACTCCAACGTCAAAGG
[49 nt withheld, positions 3684-3732]
T
[91 nt withheld, positions 3734-3824]
G
[124 nt withheld, positions 3826-3949]
CCCATTCGCCATTCAGGCTGCGCAACTGTTGGGAAGGGCGATCGGTGCGGGCCTCTTCGCTATTACGCCA
GTCGACCGCCAATTCAATATGGCGTATATGGACTCATGCCAATTCAATATGGTGGATCTGGACCTGTGCC
AATTCAATATGGCGTATATGGACTCGTGCCAATTCAATATGGTGGATCTGGACCCCAGCCAATTCAATAT
GGCGGACTTGGCACCATGCCAATTCAATATGGCGGACCTGGCACTGTGCCAACTGGGGAGGGGTCTACTT
GGCACGGTGCCAAGTTTGAGGAGGGGTCTTGGCCCTGTGCCAAGTCCGCCATATTGAATTGGCATGGTGC
CAATAATGGCGGCCATATTGGCTATATGCCAGGATCAATATATAGGCAATATCCAATATGGCCCTATGCC
AATATGGCTATTGGCCAGGTTCAATACTATGTATTGGCCCTATGCCATATAGTATTCCATATATGGGTTT
TCCTATTGACGTAGATAGCCCCTCCCAATGGGCGGTCCCATATACCATATATGGGGCTTCCTAATACCGC
CCATAGCCACTCCCCCATTGACGTCAATGGTCTCTATATATGGTCTTTCCTATTGACGTCATATGGGCGG
TCCTATTGACGTATATGGCGCCTCCCCCATTGACGTCAATTACGGTAAATGGCCCGCCTGGCTCAATGCC
CATTGACGTCAATAGGACCACCCACCATTGACGTCAATGGGATGGCTCATTGCCCATTCATATCCGTTCT
CACGCCCCCTATTGACGTCAATGACGGTAAATGGCCCACTTGGCAGTACATCAATATCTATTAATAGTAA
CTTGGCAAGTACATTACTATTGGAAGTACGCCAGGGTACATTGGCAGTACTCCCATTGACGTCAATGGCG
GTAAATGGCCCGCGATGGCTGCCAAGTACATCCCCATTGACGTCAATGGGGAGGGGCAATGACGCAAATG
GGCGTTCCATTGACGTAAATGGGCGGTAGGCGTGCCTAATGGGAGGTCTATATAAGCAATGCTCGTTTAG
GGAAC
